Addgene plasmid #72088: Ncam1_1.18.1-Fc-His
Purpose: Expresses the extracellular region of the NCAM1, isoform 1.18.1 protein, C-terminally fused to the Fc region of human IgG1 + 6X histidine tag.
Depositing lab: Woj Wojtowicz. Depositing organization: University of California, Berkeley. Publication: An extracellular biochemical screen reveals that FLRTs and Unc5s mediate neuronal subtype recognition in the retina. Visser JJ, Cheng Y, Perry SC, Chastain AB, Parsa B, Masri SS, Ray TA, Kay JN, Wojtowicz WM. Elife. 2015 Dec 3;4. pii: e08149. doi: 10.7554/eLife.08149. PubMed 26633812.
Backbone
  Vector backbone: pCMVi-SV40ori
  Vector type: Mammalian Expression
Growth in bacteria
  Bacterial resistance: Ampicillin, 100 μg/mL
  Growth temperature: 37°C
  Growth strain: DH5alpha
  Copy number: High Copy
Gene/Insert
  Gene/Insert name: Ncam1_1.18.1 (alt name: Neural cell adhesion molecule 1, isoform 1.18.1; CD56; Ncam; E-NCAM; NCAM-1)
  Species: M. musculus (mouse)
  Insert size (bp): 2154
  Entrez Gene: Ncam1 (a.k.a. CD56, E-NCAM, NCAM-1, Ncam)
  Promoter: CMV
  Tag / fusion protein: Fc-His (C terminal on backbone)
  Cloning method: Restriction Enzyme; 5′ cloning site NotI (not destroyed); 3′ cloning site SpeI (not destroyed)
  Sequencing primers: 5′ GTCAGAGGTAACTCCCGTTGC; 3′ ATCATGAGGGTGTCCTTG
Terms and licenses: Academic/Nonprofit Terms; Industry Terms: Not Available to Industry
Depositor comments: There are 3 mini exons in Ncam. The first mini exon is called "exon Pi" or "VASE". It contains nucleotides that encode the amino acid sequence "ASWTRPEKQE". The second mini exon occurs between exons 13-14. It encodes the amino acid sequence "IALLHK". The third mini exon occurs between exons 14-15 and encodes one amino acid, Lys. Ncam1_1.18.1 contains all three mini exons.
How to cite: Ncam1_1.18.1-Fc-His was a gift from Woj Wojtowicz (Addgene plasmid # 72088 ; http://n2t.net/addgene:72088 ; RRID:Addgene_72088)
