[The description below was written by a language model from this plasmid's Addgene catalogue record and pLannotate feature annotations shown in this document.]
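Description:
Ncam1_1.18.1-Fc-His is a 7,877 nt mammalian expression plasmid built on the pCMVi-SV40ori backbone. It produces a soluble form of mouse neural cell adhesion molecule 1 (NCAM1, also called CD56). It is maintained in E. coli as a high-copy plasmid through a ColE1/pUC-type origin and selected with ampicillin via the β-lactamase gene. The annotation also shows an f1 phage origin and short remnants of rop, bom and lacZα, which are backbone leftovers rather than functional parts. An SV40 enhancer/early promoter region is present. Together with the backbone name, this suggests it supplies the SV40 origin, which would allow episomal amplification in cells expressing large T antigen, although the record does not say so explicitly.

The expression cassette consists of the human CMV immediate early enhancer and promoter followed by CMV intron A, which generally boosts transcript processing and expression. Downstream is a 2,154 bp insert encoding the NCAM1 extracellular region, cloned between retained NotI and SpeI sites. The insert is fused in frame at its C terminus to the Fc region of human IgG1 and a 6X histidine tag supplied by the backbone, and the cassette ends with an SV40 polyadenylation signal. The automated annotation matches the insert to rat NCAM1, but the catalogue states the species is mouse, so the rat label probably reflects homology. According to the depositor, isoform 1.18.1 contains all three alternatively spliced Ncam mini exons, including the VASE (exon Pi) segment. The Fc-His fusion ectodomain suits capture, purification and detection, and the construct comes from an extracellular biochemical screen for receptor–ligand interactions underlying neuronal subtype recognition in the retina.
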