Features (pLannotate 1.2.2; 14 found; start..end, strand, type, name):
     25..408     +  enhancer       CMV enhancer: human cytomegalovirus immediate early enhancer
    410..609     +  promoter       CMV promoter: human cytomegalovirus (CMV) immediate early promoter
    748..1573    +  intron         CMV intron A: human cytomegalovirus intron A (Chapman et al., 1991)
   1610..3778    +  CDS            Ncam1 (fragment): NCAM1_RAT - Also known as Ncam. Experimental evidence at protein level: Swiss-Prot protein existence level 1. This protein is a cell adhesion molecule involved in neuron- neuron adhesion, neurite fasciculation, outgrowth of neurites, etc. From Rattus norvegicus (Rat).
   3758..4450    +  CDS            IGHG1 (fragment): IGHG1_HUMAN - Experimental evidence at protein level: Swiss-Prot protein existence level 1. Constant region of immunoglobulin heavy chains. Immunoglobulins, also known as antibodies, are membrane-bound or secreted glycoproteins produced by B lymphocytes. In the recognition phase of humoral immunity, the membrane-bound immunoglobulins serve as receptors which, upon binding of a specific antigen, trigger the clonal expansion and differentiation of B lymphocytes into immunoglobulins- secreting plasma cells. Secreted immunoglobulins mediate the effector phase of humoral immunity, which results in
   4500..4621    +  polyA_signal   SV40 poly(A) signal: SV40 polyadenylation signal
   4830..5418    -  rep_origin     ori: high-copy-number ColE1/pMB1/pBR322/pUC origin of replication
   5589..6449    -  CDS            AmpR: β-lactamase; bla; confers resistance to ampicillin, carbenicillin, and related antibiotics
   6450..6554    -  promoter       AmpR promoter: bla
   6649..6684    +  CDS            rop (fragment): Rop protein, which maintains plasmids at low copy number; rop
   6707..7037    +  promoter       SV40 promoter: SV40 enhancer and early promoter
   7160..7259    +  misc_feature   bom (fragment): basis of mobility region from pBR322
   7287..7715    -  rep_origin     f1 ori (sequence partly withheld): f1 bacteriophage origin of replication; arrow indicates direction of (+) strand synthesis
   7719..7876    -  CDS            lacZα (fragment): LacZα fragment of β-galactosidase; lacZ fragment
>Addgene plasmid #72088 | Ncam1_1.18.1-Fc-His | depositor full sequence | sequence record 131274 | Full Sequence
GTCGAGGTCTCGACGGTATCGATTGACATTGATTATTGACTAGCTAGTTATTAATAGTAATCAATTACGG
GGTCATTAGTTCATAGCCCATATATGGAGTTCCGCGTTACATAACTTACGGTAAATGGCCCGCCTGGCTG
ACCGCCCAACGACCCCCGCCCATTGACGTCAATAATGACGTATGTTCCCATAGTAACGCCAATAGGGACT
TTCCATTGACGTCAATGGGTGGAGTATTTACGGTAAACTGCCCACTTGGCAGTACATCAAGTGTATCATA
TGCCAAGTCCGCCCCCTATTGACGTCAATGACGGTAAATGGCCCGCCTGGCATTATGCCCAGTACATGAC
CTTACGGGACTTTCCTACTTGGCAGTACATCTACGTATTAGTCATCGCTATTACCATGGTGATGCGGTTT
TGGCAGTACACCAATGGGCGTGGATAGCGGTTTGACTCACGGGGATTTCCAAGTCTCCACCCCATTGACG
TCAATGGGAGTTTGTTTTGGCACCAAAATCAACGGGACTTTCCAAAATGTCGTAATAACCCCGCCCCGTT
GACGCAAATGGGCGGTAGGCGTGTACGGTGGGAGGTCTATATAAGCAGAGCTCGTTTAGTGAACCGTCAG
ATCGCCTGGAGACGCCATCCACGCTGTTTTGACCTCCATAGAAGACACCGGGACCGATCCAGCCTCCGCG
GCCGGGAACGGTGCATTGGAACGCGGATTCCCCGTGCCAAGAGTGACGTAAGTACCGCCTATAGACTCTA
TAGGCACACCCCTTTGGCTCTTATGCATGCTATACTGTTTTTGGCTTGGGGCCTATACACCCCCGCTTCC
ATATGCTATAGGTGATGGTATAGCTTAGCCTATAGGTGTGGGTTATTGACCATTATTGACCACTCCCCTA
TTGGTGACGATACTTTCCATTACTAATCCATAACATGGCTCTTTGCCACAACTATCTCTATTGGCTATAT
GCCAATACTCTGTCCTTCAGAGACTGACACGGACTCTGTATTTTTACAGGATGGGGTCCCATTTATTATT
TACAAATTCACATATACAACAACGCCGTCCCCCGTGCCCGCAGTTTTTATTAAACATAGCGTGGGATCTC
CACGCGAATCTCGGGTACGTGTTCCGGACATGGGCTCTTCTCCGGTAGCGGCGGAGCTTCCACATCCGAG
CCCTGGTCCCATGCCTCCAGCGGCTCATGGTCGCTCGGCAGCTCCTTGCTCCTAACAGTGGAGGCCAGAC
TTAGGCACAGCACAATGCCCACCACCACCAGTGTGCCGCACAAGGCCGTGGCGGTAGGGTATGTGTCTGA
AAATGAGCTCGGAGATTGGGCTCGCACCGCTGACGCAGATGGAAGACTTAAGGCAGCGGCAGAAGAAGAT
GCAGGCAGCTGAGTTGTTGTATTCTGATAAGAGTCAGAGGTAACTCCCGTTGCGGTGCTGTTAACGGTGG
AGGGCAGTGTAGTCTGAGCAGTACTCGTTGCTGCCGCGCGCGCCACCAGACATAATAGCTGACAGACTAA
CAGACTGTTCCTTTCCATGGGTCTTTTCTGCAGAAGCTTGAATTCTCGAGGATCCGCGGCCGCGCCACCA
TGCTGCGAACTAAGGATCTCATCTGGACTTTGTTTTTCCTGGGAACTGCAGTTTCCCTGCAGGTAGATAT
TGTTCCCAGCCAAGGAGAAATCAGCGTTGGAGAGTCCAAATTCTTCCTGTGTCAAGTGGCAGGAGATGCC
AAAGATAAGGACATCTCCTGGTTCTCCCCCAATGGGGAGAAGCTGAGCCCAAACCAGCAGCGGATCTCAG
TGGTGTGGAATGATGACGACTCCTCTACCCTCACCATCTACAACGCCAACATCGACGATGCCGGCATATA
CAAGTGTGTGGTCACGGCTGAGGACGGCACCCAGTCTGAGGCCACTGTCAACGTGAAGATCTTCCAGAAG
CTCATGTTCAAGAATGCACCAACCCCACAGGAGTTTAAGGAAGGGGAGGATGCTGTGATTGTCTGTGATG
TGGTCAGCTCCCTGCCTCCAACCATCATCTGGAAACACAAAGGCCGAGATGTCATTCTGAAAAAAGACGT
CCGGTTCATAGTCCTGTCCAACAACTACCTGCAGATCAGGGGCATCAAGAAAACAGATGAGGGTACTTAC
CGCTGTGAGGGCAGGATCCTGGCCCGCGGGGAAATCAACTTCAAGGACATTCAGGTCATTGTGAATGTAC
CACCCACTGTCCAGGCCAGACAGAGCATCGTGAATGCCACTGCCAACCTGGGCCAGTCTGTCACCCTGGT
GTGTGATGCCGATGGCTTCCCAGAGCCCACCATGAGCTGGACAAAGGATGGGGAACCCATAGAGAACGAG
GAGGAAGATGACGAGAAGCACATCTTCAGTGATGACAGCTCCGAGCTGACCATCAGGAATGTGGATAAAA
ACGACGAGGCCGAATACGTCTGCATCGCAGAGAACAAGGCTGGCGAGCAGGATGCCTCCATCCACCTCAA
GGTCTTTGCAAAGCCCAAAATCACCTATGTAGAGAATCAGACGGCCATGGAACTAGAGGAGCAAGTCACT
CTGACCTGTGAAGCCTCCGGAGACCCCATCCCCTCCATCACCTGGAGAACATCCACCCGGAACATCAGCA
GTGAAGAAAAGGCATCGTGGACTCGACCAGAGAAGCAAGAGACTCTGGATGGGCACATGGTGGTTCGCAG
CCATGCTCGTGTGTCCTCCTTGACCCTGAAGAGCATCCAGTACACAGATGCTGGAGAATACATCTGCACT
GCCAGCAACACCATCGGCCAGGATTCCCAGTCCATGTACCTCGAAGTTCAATATGCTCCCAAGCTCCAGG
GCCCTGTGGCTGTGTACACTTGGGAAGGGAACCAGGTGAACATCACCTGTGAGGTCTTCGCCTACCCAAG
TGCCACAATCTCCTGGTTCCGAGATGGTCAGTTGCTGCCAAGCTCCAACTACAGCAATATCAAGATCTAC
AACACCCCATCTGCTAGCTATCTGGAGGTGACCCCTGATTCAGAAAATGACTTTGGAAACTACAACTGTA
CAGCAGTGAACCGTATTGGACAGGAGTCCTTGGAATTCATCCTTGTTCAAGCAGACACACCGTCTTCTCC
ATCCATTGACCGGGTGGAACCATACTCCAGCACAGCGCAGGTGCAGTTTGATGAGCCAGAGGCCACAGGG
GGCGTGCCCATTCTCAAGTACAAGGCTGAGTGGAAGTCGCTGGGCGAAGAATCCTGGCATTTCAAGTGGT
ATGATGCCAAAGAAGCCAACATGGAAGGCATTGTCACCATCATGGGCCTGAAACCTGAGACGAGGTACTC
GGTACGACTGGCGGCCCTCAACGGCAAGGGGCTGGGCGAGATCAGTGCAGCCACTGAGTTCAAGACACAG
CCAGTCCATAGCCCTCCTCCACAAGGGGAACCCAGTGCACCCAAGCTGGAAGGGCAGATGGGAGAGGACG
GGAACTCCATCAAGGTGAACCTGATCAAGCAGGATGACGGAGGCTCCCCCATCAGACACTATCTGGTCAA
GTACAGAGCGAAGCTCGCCTCTGAGTGGAAACCGGAAATCAGGCTCCCATCCGGCAGTGACCACGTCATG
CTCAAGTCCCTGGACTGGAACGCAGAGTATGAAGTCTATGTGGTAGCTGAAAACCAGCAAGGAAAATCCA
AGGCAGCTCACTTTGTGTTCAGGACCTCAGCCCAGCCCACGGCCATCCCAGCCACTAGTGACAAAACTCA
CACATGCCCACCGTGCCCAGCACCTGAACTCCTGGGGGGACCGTCAGTCTTCCTCTTCCCCCCAAAACCC
AAGGACACCCTCATGATCTCCCGGACCCCTGAGGTCACATGCGTGGTGGTGGACGTGAGCCACGAAGACC
CTGAGGTCAAGTTCAACTGGTACGTGGACGGCGTGGAGGTGCATAATGCCAAGACAAAGCCGCGGGAGGA
GCAGTACAACAGCACGTACCGTGTGGTCAGCGTCCTCACCGTCCTGCACCAGGACTGGCTGAATGGCAAG
GAGTACAAGTGCAAGGTCTCCAACAAAGCCCTCCCAGCCCCCATCGAGAAAACCATCTCCAAAGCCAAAG
GGCAGCCCCGAGAACCACAGGTGTATACCCTGCCCCCATCCCGGGATGAGCTGACCAAGAACCAGGTCAG
CCTGACCTGCCTGGTCAAAGGCTTCTATCCCAGCGACATCGCCGTGGAGTGGGAGAGCAATGGGCAGCCG
GAGAACAACTACAAGACCACGCCTCCCGTGCTGGACTCCGACGGCTCCTTCTTCCTCTACAGCAAGCTCA
CCGTGGACAAGAGCAGGTGGCAGCAGGGGAACGTCTTCTCATGCTCCGTGATGCATGAGGCTCTGCACAA
CCACTACACGCAGAAGAGCCTCTCCCTGTCTCCGGGTAAAGGCGGCCATCATCACCATCACCATTAATCT
AGAGATCTTATTAAAGCAGAACTTGTTTATTGCAGCTTATAATGGTTACAAATAAAGCAATAGCATCACA
AATTTCACAAATAAAGCATTTTTTTCACTGCATTCTAGTTGTGGTTTGTCCAAACTCATCAATGTATCTT
ATCATGTCTGGTCGACTCTAGCTAGACTCTTCCGCTTCCTCGCTCACTGACTCGCTGCGCTCGGTCGTTC
GGCTGCGGCGAGCGGTATCAGCTCACTCAAAGGCGGTAATACGGTTATCCACAGAATCAGGGGATAACGC
AGGAAAGAACATGTGAGCAAAAGGCCAGCAAAAGGCCAGGAACCGTAAAAAGGCCGCGTTGCTGGCGTTT
TTCCATAGGCTCCGCCCCCCTGACGAGCATCACAAAAATCGACGCTCAAGTCAGAGGTGGCGAAACCCGA
CAGGACTATAAAGATACCAGGCGTTTCCCCCTGGAAGCTCCCTCGTGCGCTCTCCTGTTCCGACCCTGCC
GCTTACCGGATACCTGTCCGCCTTTCTCCCTTCGGGAAGCGTGGCGCTTTCTCATAGCTCACGCTGTAGG
TATCTCAGTTCGGTGTAGGTCGTTCGCTCCAAGCTGGGCTGTGTGCACGAACCCCCCGTTCAGCCCGACC
GCTGCGCCTTATCCGGTAACTATCGTCTTGAGTCCAACCCGGTAAGACACGACTTATCGCCACTGGCAGC
AGCCACTGGTAACAGGATTAGCAGAGCGAGGTATGTAGGCGGTGCTACAGAGTTCTTGAAGTGGTGGCCT
AACTACGGCTACACTAGAAGAACAGTATTTGGTATCTGCGCTCTGCTGAAGCCAGTTACCTTCGGAAAAA
GAGTTGGTAGCTCTTGATCCGGCAAACAAACCACCGCTGGTAGCGGTGGTTTTTTTGTTTGCAAGCAGCA
GATTACGCGCAGAAAAAAAGGATCTCAAGAAGATCCTTTGATCTTTTCTACGGGGTCTGACGCTCAGTGG
AACGAAAACTCACGTTAAGGGATTTTGGTCATGAGATTATCAAAAAGGATCTTCACCTAGATCCTTTTAA
ATTAAAAATGAAGTTTTAAATCAATCTAAAGTATATATGAGTAAACTTGGTCTGACAGTTACCAATGCTT
AATCAGTGAGGCACCTATCTCAGCGATCTGTCTATTTCGTTCATCCATAGTTGCCTGACTCCCCGTCGTG
TAGATAACTACGATACGGGAGGGCTTACCATCTGGCCCCAGTGCTGCAATGATACCGCGAGACCCACGCT
CACCGGCTCCAGATTTATCAGCAATAAACCAGCCAGCCGGAAGGGCCGAGCGCAGAAGTGGTCCTGCAAC
TTTATCCGCCTCCATCCAGTCTATTAATTGTTGCCGGGAAGCTAGAGTAAGTAGTTCGCCAGTTAATAGT
TTGCGCAACGTTGTTGCCATTGCTACAGGCATCGTGGTGTCACGCTCGTCGTTTGGTATGGCTTCATTCA
GCTCCGGTTCCCAACGATCAAGGCGAGTTACATGATCCCCCATGTTGTGCAAAAAAGCGGTTAGCTCCTT
CGGTCCTCCGATCGTTGTCAGAAGTAAGTTGGCCGCAGTGTTATCACTCATGGTTATGGCAGCACTGCAT
AATTCTCTTACTGTCATGCCATCCGTAAGATGCTTTTCTGTGACTGGTGAGTACTCAACCAAGTCATTCT
GAGAATAGTGTATGCGGCGACCGAGTTGCTCTTGCCCGGCGTCAATACGGGATAATACCGCGCCACATAG
CAGAACTTTAAAAGTGCTCATCATTGGAAAACGTTCTTCGGGGCGAAAACTCTCAAGGATCTTACCGCTG
TTGAGATCCAGTTCGATGTAACCCACTCGTGCACCCAACTGATCTTCAGCATCTTTTACTTTCACCAGCG
TTTCTGGGTGAGCAAAAACAGGAAGGCAAAATGCCGCAAAAAAGGGAATAAGGGCGACACGGAAATGTTG
AATACTCATACTCTTCCTTTTTCAATATTATTGAAGCATTTATCAGGGTTATTGTCTCATGAGCGGATAC
ATATTTGAATGTATTTAGAAAAATAAACAAATAGGGGTTCCGCGCACATTTCCCCGAAAAGTGCCACCTG
ACGTCTAAGAAACCATTATTATCATGACATTAACCTATAAAAATAGGCGTATCACGAGGCCCTTTCGTCT
CGCGCGTTTCGGTGATGACGGTGAAAACCTCTGACACATGCAGCTCCCGGAGGAATGTGTGTCAGTTAGG
GTGTGGAAAGTCCCCAGGCTCCCCAGGCAGGCAGAAGTATGCAAAGCATGCATCTCAATTAGTCAGCAAC
CAGGTGTGGAAAGTCCCCAGGCTCCCCAGCAGGCAGAAGTATGCAAAGCATGCATCTCAATTAGTCAGCA
ACCATAGTCCCGCCCCTAACTCCGCCCATCCCGCCCCTAACTCCGCCCAGTTCCGCCCATTCTCCGCCCC
ATGGCTGACTAATTTTTTTTATTTATGCAGAGGCCGAGGCCGCCTCTGCCTCTGAGCTATTCCAGAAGTA
GTGAGGAGGCTTTTTTGGAGGCCTAGGCTTTTGCAAAAAGCTCCCGGGAGCTTGTATATCCATTTTCGTC
CCGGAGACGGTCACAGCTTGTCTGTAAGCGGATGCCGGGAGCAGACAAGCCCGTCAGGGCGCGTCAGCGG
GTGTTGGCGGGTGTCGGGGCTGGCTTAACTATGCGGCATCAGAGCAGATTGTACTGAGAGTGCACCATAT
GCGGTGTGAAATACCGCACAGATGCGTAAGGAGAAAATACCGCATCAGGAAATTGTAAGCGTTAATATTT
TGTTAAAATTCGCGTTAAATTTTTGTTAAATCAGCTCATTTTTTAACCAATAGGCCGAAATCGGCAAAAT
CCCTTATAAATCAAAAGAATAGACCGAGATAGGGT
[37 nt withheld, positions 7386-7422]
AAAGAACGTGGACTCCAACGTCAAAGG
[49 nt withheld, positions 7450-7498]
T
[91 nt withheld, positions 7500-7590]
G
[124 nt withheld, positions 7592-7715]
CCATTCGCCATTCAGGCTGCGCAACTGTTGGGAAGGGCGATCGGTGCGGGCCTCTTCGCTATTACGCCAG
CTGGCGAAAGGGGGATGTGCTGCAAGGCGATTAAGTTGGGTAACGCCAGGGTTTTCCCAGTCACGACGTT
GTAAAACGACGGCCAGTGAATT
