>Addgene plasmid #72088 | Ncam1_1.18.1-Fc-His | addgene partial sequence | sequence record 137262 | pMRB101-F 5'-aagatgcaggcagctgagtt-3'
ACGGTGGAGGGCAGTGTAGTCTGAGCAGTACTCGTTGCTGCCGCGCGCGCCACCAGACATAATAGCTGAC
AGACTAACAGACTGTTCCTTTCCATGGGTCTTTTCTGCAGAAGCTTGAATTCTCGAGGATCCGCGGCCGC
GCCACCATGCTGCGAACTAAGGATCTCATCTGGACTTTGTTTTTCCTGGGAACTGCAGTTTCCCTGCAGG
TAGATATTGTTCCCAGCCAAGGAGAAATCAGCGTTGGAGAGTCCAAATTCTTCCTGTGTCAAGTGGCAGG
AGATGCCAAAGATAAGGACATCTCCTGGTTCTCCCCCAATGGGGAGAAGCTGAGCCCAAACCAGCAGCGG
ATCTCAGTGGTGTGGAATGATGACGACTCCTCTACCCTCACCATCTACAACGCCAACATCGACGATGCCG
GCATATACAAGTGTGTGGTCACGGCTGAGGACGGCACCCAGTCTGAGGCCACTGTCAACGTGAAGATCTT
CCAGAAGCTCATGTTCAAGAATGCACCAACCCCACAGGAGTTTAAGGAAGGGGAGGATGCTGTGATTGTC
TGTGATGTGGTCAGCTCCCTGCCTCCAACCATCATCTGGAAACACAAAGGCCGAGATGTCATTCTGAAAA
AAGACGTCCGGTTCATAGTCCTGTCCAACAACTACCTGCAGATCAGGGGCATCAAGAAAACAGATGAGGG
TACTTACCGCTGTGAGGGCAGGATCCTGGCCCGCGGGGAAATCAACTTCAAGGACATTCAGGTCATTGTG
AATGTACCACC
