>Addgene plasmid #72088 | Ncam1_1.18.1-Fc-His | addgene partial sequence | sequence record 137263 | SV40pA-R 5'-GAAATTTGTGATGCTATTGC-3'
ATAAGATCTCTAGATTAATGGTGATGGTGATGATGGCCGCCTTTACCCGGAGACAGGGAGAGGCTCTTCT
GCGTGTAGTGGTTGTGCAGAGCCTCATGCATCACGGAGCATGAGAAGACGTTCCCCTGCTGCCACCTGCT
CTTGTCCACGGTGAGCTTGCTGTAGAGGAAGAAGGAGCCGTCGGAGTCCAGCACGGGAGGCGTGGTCTTG
TAGTTGTTCTCCGGCTGCCCATTGCTCTCCCACTCCACGGCGATGTCGCTGGGATAGAAGCCTTTGACCA
GGCAGGTCAGGCTGACCTGGTTCTTGGTCAGCTCATCCCGGGATGGGGGCAGGGTATACACCTGTGGTTC
TCGGGGCTGCCCTTTGGCTTTGGAGATGGTTTTCTCGATGGGGGCTGGGAGGGCTTTGTTGGAGACCTTG
CACTTGTACTCCTTGCCATTCAGCCAGTCCTGGTGCAGGACGGTGAGGACGCTGACCACACGGTACGTGC
TGTTGTACTGCTCCTCCCGCGGCTTTGTCTTGGCATTATGCACCTCCACGCCGTCCACGTACCAGTTGAA
CTTGACCTCAGGGTCTTCGTGGCTCACGTCCACCACCACGCATGTGACCTCAGGGGTCCGGGAGATCATG
AGGGTGTCCTTGGGTTTTGGGGGGAAGAGGAAGACTGACGGTCCCCCCAGGAGTTCAGGTGCTGGGCACG
GTGGGCATGTGTGAGTTTTGTCACTAGTGGCTGGGATGGCCGTGGGCTGGGCTGAGGTCCTGAACACAAA
GTGAGCTGCCTTGGATTTTCCTTGCTGGTTTTCAGCTACCACATAGACTTCATACTCTGCGTTCCAGTCC
AGG
